>Addgene plasmid #115982 | pSW180a - pOp6 | addgene full sequence | sequence record 227104 | Addgene NGS Result
GACGAAAGGGCCTCGTGATACGCCTATTTTTATAGGTTAATGTCATGATAATAATGGTTTCTTAGACGTC
AGGTGGCACTTTTCGGGGAAATGTGCGCGGAACCCCTATTTGTTTATTTTTCTAAATACATTCAAATATG
TATCCGCTCATGAGACAATAACCCTGATAAATGCTTCAATAATATTGAAAAAGGAAGAGTATGAGTATTC
AACATTTCCGTGTCGCCCTTATTCCCTTTTTTGCGGCATTTTGCCTTCCTGTTTTTGCTCACCCAGAAAC
GCTGGTGAAAGTAAAAGATGCTGAAGATCAGTTGGGTGCACGAGTGGGTTACATCGAACTGGATCTCAAC
AGCGGTAAGATCCTTGAGAGTTTTCGCCCCGAAGAACGTTTTCCAATGATGAGCACTTTTAAAGTTCTGC
TATGTGGCGCGGTATTATCCCGTATTGACGCCGGGCAAGAGCAACTCGGTCGCCGCATACACTATTCTCA
GAATGACTTGGTTGAGTACTCACCAGTCACAGAAAAGCATCTTACGGATGGCATGACAGTAAGAGAATTA
TGCAGTGCTGCCATAACCATGAGTGATAACACTGCGGCCAACTTACTTCTGACAACGATCGGAGGACCGA
AGGAGCTAACCGCTTTTTTGCACAACATGGGGGATCATGTAACTCGCCTTGATCGTTGGGAACCGGAGCT
GAATGAAGCCATACCAAACGACGAGCGTGACACCACGATGCCTGTAGCAATGGCAACAACGTTGCGCAAA
CTATTAACTGGCGAACTACTTACTCTAGCTTCCCGGCAACAATTAATAGACTGGATGGAGGCGGATAAAG
TTGCAGGACCACTTCTGCGCTCGGCCCTTCCGGCTGGCTGGTTTATTGCTGATAAATCTGGAGCCGGTGA
GCGTGGCTCTCGAGGTATCATTGCAGCACTGGGGCCAGATGGTAAGCCCTCCCGTATCGTAGTTATCTAC
ACGACGGGGAGTCAGGCAACTATGGATGAACGAAATAGACAGATCGCTGAGATAGGTGCCTCACTGATTA
AGCATTGGTAACTGTCAGACCAAGTTTACTCATATATACTTTAGATTGATTTAAAACTTCATTTTTAATT
TAAAAGGATCTAGGTGAAGATCCTTTTTGATAATCTCATGACCAAAATCCCTTAACGTGAGTTTTCGTTC
CACTGAGCGTCAGACCCCGTAGAAAAGATCAAAGGATCTTCTTGAGATCCTTTTTTTCTGCGCGTAATCT
GCTGCTTGCAAACAAAAAAACCACCGCTACCAGCGGTGGTTTGTTTGCCGGATCAAGAGCTACCAACTCT
TTTTCCGAAGGTAACTGGCTTCAGCAGAGCGCAGATACCAAATACTGTTCTTCTAGTGTAGCCGTAGTTA
GGCCACCACTTCAAGAACTCTGTAGCACCGCCTACATACCTCGCTCTGCTAATCCTGTTACCAGTGGCTG
CTGCCAGTGGCGATAAGTCGTGTCTTACCGGGTTGGACTCAAGACGATAGTTACCGGATAAGGCGCAGCG
GTCGGGCTGAACGGGGGGTTCGTGCACACAGCCCAGCTTGGAGCGAACGACCTACACCGAACTGAGATAC
CTACAGCGTGAGCTATGAGAAAGCGCCACGCTTCCCGAAGGGAGAAAGGCGGACAGGTATCCGGTAAGCG
GCAGGGTCGGAACAGGAGAGCGCACGAGGGAGCTTCCAGGGGGAAACGCCTGGTATCTTTATAGTCCTGT
CGGGTTTCGCCACCTCTGACTTGAGCGTCGATTTTTGTGATGCTCGTCAGGGGGGCGGAGCCTATGGAAA
AACGCCAGCAACGCGGCCTTTTTACGGTTCCTGGCCTTTTGCTGGCCTTTTGCTCACATGTTCTTTCCTG
CGTTATCCCCTGATTCTGTGGATAACCGTATTACCGCCTTTGAGTGAGCTGATACCGCTCGCCGCAGCCG
AACGACCGAGCGCAGCGAGTCAGTGAGCGAGGAAGCGGAAGAGCGCCCAATACGCAAACCGCCTCTCCCC
GCGCGTTGGCCGATTCATTAATGCAGCTGGCACGACAGGTTTCCCGACTGGAAAGCGGGCAGTGAGCGCA
ACGCAATTAATGTGAGTTAGCTCACTCATTAGGCACCCCAGGCTTTACACTTTATGCTTCCGGCTCGTAT
GTTGTGTGGAATTGTGAGCGGATAACAATTTCACACGAGCTATTTAGGTGACACTATAGAAGTGAAGCTT
GGTCTCAACCTATGCATATGTCGAGCTCAAGAAATCTAGAAAGAAGAAAGGGAAGAGAAAGAATTGTGAG
CGCTCACAATTGAAAGACTAGAAAGAAGAAAGGGAAGAGAAAGAATTGTGAGCGCTCACAATTGAAAGAC
TAGAAAGAAGAAAGGGAAGAGAAAGAATTGTGAGCGCTCACAATTGAAAGACTAGAAAGAAGAAAGGGAA
GAGAAAGAATTGTGAGCGCTCACAATTGAAAGACTAGAAAGAAGAAAGGGAAGAGAAAGAATTGTGAGCG
CTCACAATTGAAAGACTAGAAAGAAGAAAGGGAAGAGAAAGAATTGTGAGCGCTCACAATTGAAAGACTA
GTGGATCGATCTTCGCAAGACCCTTCCTCTATATAAGGAAGTTCATTTCATTTGGAGAGGACGAACATGA
GACCGAATTCTCGCCCTATAGTGAGTCGTATTACCTGGCCGTCGTTTTACAACGTCGTGACTGGGAAAAC
CCTGGCGTTACCCAACTTAATCGCCTTGCAGCACATCCCCCTTTCGCCAGCTGGCGTAATAGCGAAGAGG
CCCGCACCGATCGCCCTTCCCAACAGTTGCGCAGCCTGAATGGCGAATGGCGCCTGATGCGGTATTTTCT
CCTTACGCATCTGTGCGGTATTTCACACCGCATATGGTGCACTCTCAGTACAATCTGCTCTGATGCCGCA
TAGTTAAGCCAGCCCCGACACCCGCCAACACCCGCTGACGCGCCCTGACGGGCTTGTCTGCTCCCGGCAT
CCGCTTACAGACAAGCTGTGACCGTCTCCGGGAGCTGCATGTGTCAGAGGTTTTCACCGTCATCACCGAA
ACGCGCGA
Features (pLannotate 1.2.2; 19 found; start..end, strand, type, name):
     96..200     +  promoter       AmpR promoter: bla
    201..1061    +  CDS            AmpR: β-lactamase; bla; confers resistance to ampicillin, carbenicillin, and related antibiotics
   1232..1820    +  rep_origin     ori: high-copy-number ColE1/pMB1/pBR322/pUC origin of replication
   2003..2095    +  CDS            lacI (fragment): lac repressor; lacI; The lac repressor binds to the lac operator to inhibit transcription in E. coli. This inhibition can be relieved by adding lactose or isopropyl-β-D-thiogalactopyranoside (IPTG).
   2108..2129    +  protein_bind   CAP binding site: CAP binding activates transcription in the presence of cAMP. E. coli catabolite activator protein
   2144..2174    +  promoter       lac promoter: promoter for the E. coli lac operon
   2182..2198    +  protein_bind   lac operator: The lac repressor binds to the lac operator to inhibit transcription in E. coli. This inhibition can be relieved by adding lactose or isopropyl-β-D-thiogalactopyranoside (IPTG). lac repressor encoded by lacI
   2212..2230    +  promoter       SP6 promoter: promoter for bacteriophage SP6 RNA polymerase
   2302..2321    -  protein_bind   lac operator (symmetric): The lac repressor binds to the lac operator to inhibit transcription in E. coli. This inhibition can be relieved by adding lactose or isopropyl-β-D-thiogalactopyranoside (IPTG). The symmetric lac operator was optimized for tight binding of lac repressor. lac repressor encoded by lacI
   2354..2373    -  protein_bind   lac operator (symmetric): The lac repressor binds to the lac operator to inhibit transcription in E. coli. This inhibition can be relieved by adding lactose or isopropyl-β-D-thiogalactopyranoside (IPTG). The symmetric lac operator was optimized for tight binding of lac repressor. lac repressor encoded by lacI
   2406..2425    -  protein_bind   lac operator (symmetric): The lac repressor binds to the lac operator to inhibit transcription in E. coli. This inhibition can be relieved by adding lactose or isopropyl-β-D-thiogalactopyranoside (IPTG). The symmetric lac operator was optimized for tight binding of lac repressor. lac repressor encoded by lacI
   2458..2477    -  protein_bind   lac operator (symmetric): The lac repressor binds to the lac operator to inhibit transcription in E. coli. This inhibition can be relieved by adding lactose or isopropyl-β-D-thiogalactopyranoside (IPTG). The symmetric lac operator was optimized for tight binding of lac repressor. lac repressor encoded by lacI
   2510..2529    -  protein_bind   lac operator (symmetric): The lac repressor binds to the lac operator to inhibit transcription in E. coli. This inhibition can be relieved by adding lactose or isopropyl-β-D-thiogalactopyranoside (IPTG). The symmetric lac operator was optimized for tight binding of lac repressor. lac repressor encoded by lacI
   2562..2581    -  protein_bind   lac operator (symmetric): The lac repressor binds to the lac operator to inhibit transcription in E. coli. This inhibition can be relieved by adding lactose or isopropyl-β-D-thiogalactopyranoside (IPTG). The symmetric lac operator was optimized for tight binding of lac repressor. lac repressor encoded by lacI
   2605..2651    +  promoter       minimal CaMV 35S promoter: minimal 35S promoter from cauliflower mosaic virus
   2675..2693    -  promoter       T7 promoter: promoter for bacteriophage T7 RNA polymerase
   2695..2847    +  CDS            lacZα (fragment): LacZα fragment of β-galactosidase; lacZ fragment
   2853..2952    -  misc_feature   bom (fragment): basis of mobility region from pBR322
   3054..1       -  CDS            rop (fragment) (across the origin): Rop protein, which maintains plasmids at low copy number; rop
