[The description below was written by a language model from this plasmid's Addgene catalogue record and pLannotate feature annotations shown in this document.]
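Description:
pSW180a - pOp6 is a small (about 3.1 kb) high-copy E. coli plasmid that serves as a promoter-position entry module for the GreenGate cloning system, a modular assembly method for building plant expression constructs. The backbone is recorded as A000. It carries a ColE1/pUC-type origin of replication and a β-lactamase gene under its own promoter for ampicillin selection. Remnants of a standard cloning vector surround the insert site, including a lacI fragment, CAP site, lac promoter and operator, a lacZα fragment, flanking SP6 and T7 promoters, and fragments of bom and rop. The record does not state the cloning sites used.

The roughly 400 bp insert is the synthetic pOp6 promoter. It consists of six evenly spaced copies of the symmetric (optimised) lac operator placed upstream of a minimal CaMV 35S promoter. On its own the minimal promoter gives little transcription. Expression depends on a chimeric transcription factor that binds the operator array through a lac repressor DNA-binding domain, such as the LhG4-type activators generally paired with pOp promoters, although the record does not name the activator. The associated publication describes a toolkit for inducible, cell type-specific gene expression in Arabidopsis. In that setting this module would be combined with other GreenGate parts so that an effector gene is placed under pOp6 control and is switched on only where and when the activator is present and active. Although the catalogue lists A. thaliana as the species, the annotated elements are of bacterial and viral origin. The depositor notes that the repeated operator region is unstable in bacteria, so individual clones may have lost repeats. The sequenced record retains all six.
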