Addgene plasmid #115982: pSW180a - pOp6
Purpose: entry vector for GreenGate cloning method, promoter
Depositing lab: Jan Lohmann. Depositing organization: Universitaet Heidelberg. Publication: A Comprehensive Toolkit for Inducible, Cell Type-Specific Gene Expression in Arabidopsis. Schurholz AK, Lopez-Salmeron V, Li Z, Forner J, Wenzl C, Gaillochet C, Augustin S, Vilches-Barro A, Fuchs M, Gebert M, Lohmann JU, Greb T, Wolf S. Plant Physiol. 2018 Jul 19. pii: pp.18.00463. doi: 10.1104/pp.18.00463. PubMed 30026289.
Backbone
  Vector backbone: A000
  Vector type: Unspecified
Growth in bacteria
  Bacterial resistance: Ampicillin, 100 μg/mL
  Growth temperature: 37°C
  Growth strain: NEB Stable
  Copy number: High Copy
Gene/Insert
  Gene/Insert name: pOp6
  Species: A. thaliana (mustard weed)
  Insert size (bp): 402
  Cloning method: Restriction Enzyme; 5′ cloning site Unknown (unknown if destroyed); 3′ cloning site Unknown (unknown if destroyed)
Terms and licenses: Academic/Nonprofit Terms; Industry Terms: Not Available to Industry
Depositor comments: Please note that the pOp6 (LacO repeat) region is unstable. Addgene recommends sequencing multiple colonies to isolate full plasmid.
How to cite: pSW180a - pOp6 was a gift from Jan Lohmann (Addgene plasmid # 115982)
