>Addgene plasmid #115982 | pSW180a - pOp6 | addgene partial sequence | sequence record 260437 | L4440 5'-AGCGAGTCAGTGAGCGAG-3'
NNNNNNNNNANNCGCNNNCGCCTCTCCCCGCGCGTTGGCCGATTCATTAATGCAGCTGGCACGACAGGTT
TCCCGACTGGAAAGCGGGCAGTGAGCGCAACGCAATTAATGTGAGTTAGCTCACTCATTAGGCACCCCAG
GCTTTACACTTTATGCTTCCGGCTCGTATGTTGTGTGGAATTGTGAGCGGATAACAATTTCACACGAGCT
ATTTAGGTGACACTATAGAAGTGAAGCTTGGTCTCAACCTATGCATATGTCGAGCTCAAGAAATCTAGAA
AGAAGAAAGGGAAGAGAAAGAATTGTGAGCGCTCACAATTGAAAGACTAGAAAGAAGAAAGGGAAGAGAA
AGAATTGTGAGCGCTCACAATTGAAAGACTAGAAAGAAGAAAGGGAAGAGAAAGAATTGTGAGCGCTCAC
AATTGAAAGACTAGAGAGACGATCTGCAAGAGACCCAATTGTGAGCGCTCGCAATTGATTTACTANNNGG
ACGACCTTCNAGAGACCCNNCCCTGAGCCAACGGTGNGATTTACTANCTGGACGACNTTGNANNNCNNCC
TGACTGGGACNACNGTGNNNTACCCAACTGNNCGCNTTGNACAACNTCCCCATTGNNACNCTGNGGGAAT
AGCGAACAGNNCCGNATTGATCAACNTCCCCATTGGTNTCGCTGCNNGAATGGCNAACGNNNCCGGATNN
NTCATNNTCCCCNTNCTNTNNNTGCNGGAATTGANNNCGGNCNCGGNGCGCTCNNNNTCCNNTTGACTCT
GNCTGNGGGNNTTGACNGNGCCNNNNNNCNCTCNNACACCAGCTGANNCTGNCTGCCGGGANTGNNTGNN
NCCNGNGGNNCTCTNCANACCAGCTGACACCNNNNGCANNNANNGNNTNNNGNNNNNNNTNTCTTNANNN
NCANNNGNNNNNNNNNANGGNNNNNTNNNNNNNNNGNTNNNTTNNNNAGNNANNGNNNNNNNNNANNNNN
NNGNNTNNNNNNNNNNNGNANTTTNNNNNNNNNNNNNNNNANNANNNNNNTTNNNTGNNNNNNNNNNNNN
NNNNNAANNNNNNNNNNNNNNNGANNNCNNNNANNNNNNNNNNTNCNNNNNNNNNNNNNNNNNNNNNNNN
NNNNNNNNNNNNNNNNNNNNNNNNNNNNNTNCNNNNTANNNNNANNTNNNNNNNNNNNNNNNNNNNN
